Addgene plasmid #81361: pDONR223_OR2G6_p.R265K
Purpose: Gateway Donor vector containing OR2G6 , part of the Target Accelerator Plasmid Collection.
Depositing lab: Jesse Boehm & William Hahn & David Root. Depositing organization: Broad Institute. Publication: Systematic Functional Interrogation of Rare Cancer Variants Identifies Oncogenic Alleles. Kim E, Ilic N, Shrestha Y, Zou L, Kamburov A, Zhu C, Yang X, Lubonja R, Tran N, Nguyen C, Lawrence MS, Piccioni F, Bagul M, Doench JG, Chouinard CR, Wu X, Hogstrom L, Natoli T, Tamayo P, Horn H, Corsello SM, Lage K, Root DE, Subramanian A, Golub TR, Getz G, Boehm JS, Hahn WC. Cancer Discov. 2016 Jul;6(7):714-26. doi: 10.1158/2159-8290.CD-16-0160. Epub 2016 May 4. PubMed 27147599.
Backbone
  Vector backbone: pDONR223
  Backbone manufacturer: Invitrogen
  Backbone size w/o insert (bp): 2790
  Vector type: Gateway Entry vector
Growth in bacteria
  Bacterial resistance: Spectinomycin, 50 μg/mL
  Growth temperature: 37°C
  Growth strain: DH5alpha
  Copy number: High Copy
Gene/Insert
  Gene/Insert name: OR2G6
  Species: H. sapiens (human)
  Mutation: R265K
  GenBank ID: NM_001013355.1
  Entrez Gene: OR2G6
  Promoter: None
  Cloning method: Gateway Cloning
  Sequencing primers: 5′ M13pUC-fwd; 3′ M13-Rev
Terms and licenses: Academic/Nonprofit Terms; Industry Terms: Not Available to Industry
Depositor comments: Closed state: stop codon immediately follows insert
How to cite: pDONR223_OR2G6_p.R265K was a gift from Jesse Boehm & William Hahn & David Root (Addgene plasmid # 81361 ; http://n2t.net/addgene:81361 ; RRID:Addgene_81361)
