[The description below was written by a language model from this plasmid's Addgene catalogue record and pLannotate feature annotations shown in this document.]
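Description:
pDONR223_OR2G6_p.R265K is a Gateway entry clone built on the Invitrogen pDONR223 backbone, carrying the open reading frame of the human olfactory receptor gene OR2G6 with an arginine-to-lysine substitution at residue 265. It is a bacterial cloning plasmid of about 3.7 kb. A high-copy ColE1/pUC-type origin drives its replication in E. coli, and it is selected with spectinomycin through the aadA (SmR) aminoglycoside adenylyltransferase gene. That gene lies downstream of a fragment of the class 1 integron Pc promoter and a remnant of a gentamicin acetyltransferase gene. The rrnB T1 and T2 terminators, together with short lacZα and lacI fragments, are leftover backbone elements. The terminators help insulate the cloning region from read-through transcription.

The OR2G6 coding sequence of roughly 950 bp sits between two attL recombination sites in opposite orientations. The automated annotation labels both as attL3 variants. These sites allow the insert to be moved by an LR Clonase reaction into any compatible Gateway destination vector. The record lists no promoter for the insert, so the plasmid is a shuttle and archival clone rather than an expression construct. The only nearby promoter is a T7 promoter beyond the 3′ attL site, and it points back toward the insert on the opposite strand. The clone is in the "closed" configuration, meaning a stop codon immediately follows the ORF. It therefore yields native C-terminal protein and cannot be fused to C-terminal tags supplied by a destination vector.

The plasmid belongs to the Target Accelerator Plasmid Collection, a set of wild-type and variant alleles assembled for systematic functional testing of rare cancer-associated mutations once transferred into expression vectors.
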