Features (pLannotate 1.2.2; 12 found; start..end, strand, type, name):
     38..74      -  CDS            lacZα (fragment): LacZα fragment of β-galactosidase; lacZ fragment
     91..186     +  protein_bind   attL3: mutant version of attL; recombination site for the Gateway® LR reaction LR Clonase™
    192..1139    +  CDS            OR2G6: OR2G6_HUMAN - Experimental evidence at protein level: Swiss-Prot protein existence level 1. Odorant receptor. From Homo sapiens (Human).
   1147..1242    -  protein_bind   attL3: mutant version of attL; recombination site for the Gateway® LR reaction LR Clonase™
   1261..1279    -  promoter       T7 promoter: promoter for bacteriophage T7 RNA polymerase
   1469..1492    +  promoter       Pc promoter (fragment): intI1 (promoter lies within the coding sequence); class 1 integron promoter
   1668..1724    +  CDS            GmR (fragment): gentamycin acetyltransferase; aacC1; confers resistance to gentamycin
   1731..2522    +  CDS            SmR: aminoglycoside adenylyltransferase (Murphy, 1985); aadA; confers resistance to spectinomycin and streptomycin
   2615..3203    +  rep_origin     ori: high-copy-number ColE1/pMB1/pBR322/pUC origin of replication
   3386..3478    +  CDS            lacI (fragment): lac repressor; lacI; The lac repressor binds to the lac operator to inhibit transcription in E. coli. This inhibition can be relieved by adding lactose or isopropyl-β-D-thiogalactopyranoside (IPTG).
   3533..3560    -  terminator     rrnB T2 terminator: transcription terminator T2 from the E. coli rrnB gene
   3692..3735    +  terminator     rrnB T1 terminator: Escherichia coli rrnB; transcription terminator T1 from the E. coli rrnB gene
>Addgene plasmid #81361 | pDONR223_OR2G6_p.R265K | addgene full sequence | sequence record 167772 | Addgene NGS Result
GGCAGTTCCCTACTCTCGCGTTAACGCTAGCATGGATGTTTTCCCAGTCACGACGTTGTAAAACGACGGC
CAGTCTTAAGCTCGGGCCCCAAATAATGATTTTATTTTGACTGATAGTGACCTGTTCGTTGCAACAAATT
GATGAGCAATGCTTTTTTATAATGCCAACTTTGTACAAAAAAGTTGGCACCATGGAGGAAACCAACAACA
GCTCTGAAAAGGGATTTCTTCTCCTGGGATTTTCAGATCAGCCTCAGCTAGAGAGGTTTCTTTTTGCCAT
CATTTTGTACTTCTACGTCTTGAGCCTTCTGGGGAACACTGCCCTCATACTAGTATGTTGTCTGGACTCC
AGACTCCACACTCCAATGTACTTCTTCCTCAGCAACCTCTCGTGTGTGGACATCTGCTTTACCACCAGTG
TTGCCCCACAGTTGCTGGTTACCATGAATAAGAAAGACAAAACCATGAGCTACGGTGGCTGTGTGGCCCA
GCTCTACGTGGCCATGGGGTTGGGCTCGTCTGAGTGTATTCTCTTGGCCGTCATGGCTTATGACCGCTAT
GCTGCTGTCTGCCGGCCACTGCGCTACATAGCCATTATGCACCCCAGGTTCTGTGCGTCTCTGGCCGGTG
GAGCATGGCTCAGCGGCCTCATCACCTCCCTAATTCAGTGCTCCCTCACTGTGCAGCTGCCCCTCTGTGG
TCATCGCACACTGGATCATATTTTCTGTGAGGTGCCAGTGCTCATCAAACTGGCCTGTGTGGATACGACT
TTCAACGAGGCAGAACTCTTTGTGGCCAGTGTAGTCTTTCTAATTGTCCCGGTGTTACTCATCTTAGTCT
CCTATGGCTTTATCACTCAAGCTGTGTTAAGGATAAAATCAGCTGCGGGCCGCCAAAAGGCCTTTGGGAC
CTGTTCGTCTCACCTGGTTGTGGTCATCATTTTCTATGGGACCATCATATTCATGTACCTTCAACCGGCC
AATAAGAGATCCAAAAACCAGGGAAAGTTTGTTTCTCTTTTCTATACCATAGTCACCCCACTTTTAAACC
CCATTATCTACACTCTGAGAAACAAAGATGTGAAAGGGGCCTTGAGGACCCTGATACTGGGTAGTGCTGC
TGGACAAAGCCACAAGGACTGATTGCCAACTTTCTTGTACAAAGTTGGCATTATAAGAAAGCATTGCTTA
TCAATTTGTTGCAACGAACAGGTCACTATCAGTCAAAATAAAATCATTATTTGCCATCCAGCTGATATCC
CCTATAGTGAGTCGTATTACATGGTCATAGCTGTTTCCTGGCAGCTCTGGCCCGTGTCTCAAAATCTCTG
ATGTTACATTGCACAAGATAAAAATATATCATCATGCCTCCTCTAGACCAGCCAGGACAGAAATGCCTCG
ACTTCGCTGCTACCCAAGGTTGCCGGGTGACGCACACCGTGGAAACGGATGAAGGCACGAACCCAGTGGA
CATAAGCCTGTTCGGTTCGTAAGCTGTAATGCAAGTAGCGTATGCGCTCACGCAACTGGTCCAGAACCTT
GACCGAACGCAGCGGTGGTAACGGCGCAGTGGCGGTTTTCATGGCTTGTTATGACTGTTTTTTTGGGGTA
CAGTCTATGCCTCGGGCATCCAAGCAGCAAGCGCGTTACGCCGTGGGTCGATGTTTGATGTTATGGAGCA
GCAACGATGTTACGCAGCAGGGCAGTCGCCCTAAAACAAAGTTAAACATTATGAGGGAAGCGGTGATCGC
CGAAGTATCGACTCAACTATCAGAGGTAGTTGGCGTCATCGAGCGCCATCTCGAACCGACGTTGCTGGCC
GTACATTTGTACGGCTCCGCAGTGGATGGCGGCCTGAAGCCACACAGTGATATTGATTTGCTGGTTACGG
TGACCGTAAGGCTTGATGAAACAACGCGGCGAGCTTTGATCAACGACCTTTTGGAAACTTCGGCTTCCCC
TGGAGAGAGCGAGATTCTCCGCGCTGTAGAAGTCACCATTGTTGTGCACGACGACATCATTCCGTGGCGT
TATCCAGCTAAGCGCGAACTGCAATTTGGAGAATGGCAGCGCAATGACATTCTTGCAGGTATCTTCGAGC
CAGCCACGATCGACATTGATCTGGCTATCTTGCTGACAAAAGCAAGAGAACATAGCGTTGCCTTGGTAGG
TCCAGCGGCGGAGGAACTCTTTGATCCGGTTCCTGAACAGGATCTATTTGAGGCGCTAAATGAAACCTTA
ACGCTATGGAACTCGCCGCCCGACTGGGCTGGCGATGAGCGAAATGTAGTGCTTACGTTGTCCCGCATTT
GGTACAGCGCAGTAACCGGCAAAATCGCGCCGAAGGATGTCGCTGCCGACTGGGCAATGGAGCGCCTGCC
GGCCCAGTATCAGCCCGTCATACTTGAAGCTAGACAGGCTTATCTTGGACAAGAAGAAGATCGCTTGGCC
TCGCGCGCAGATCAGTTGGAAGAATTTGTCCACTACGTGAAAGGCGAGATCACCAAGGTAGTCGGCAAAT
AACCCTCGAGCCACCCATGACCAAAATCCCTTAACGTGAGTTACGCGTCGTTCCACTGAGCGTCAGACCC
CGTAGAAAAGATCAAAGGATCTTCTTGAGATCCTTTTTTTCTGCGCGTAATCTGCTGCTTGCAAACAAAA
AAACCACCGCTACCAGCGGTGGTTTGTTTGCCGGATCAAGAGCTACCAACTCTTTTTCCGAAGGTAACTG
GCTTCAGCAGAGCGCAGATACCAAATACTGTTCTTCTAGTGTAGCCGTAGTTAGGCCACCACTTCAAGAA
CTCTGTAGCACCGCCTACATACCTCGCTCTGCTAATCCTGTTACCAGTGGCTGCTGCCAGTGGCGATAAG
TCGTGTCTTACCGGGTTGGACTCAAGACGATAGTTACCGGATAAGGCGCAGCGGTCGGGCTGAACGGGGG
GTTCGTGCACACAGCCCAGCTTGGAGCGAACGACCTACACCGAACTGAGATACCTACAGCGTGAGCTATG
AGAAAGCGCCACGCTTCCCGAAGGGAGAAAGGCGGACAGGTATCCGGTAAGCGGCAGGGTCGGAACAGGA
GAGCGCACGAGGGAGCTTCCAGGGGGAAACGCCTGGTATCTTTATAGTCCTGTCGGGTTTCGCCACCTCT
GACTTGAGCGTCGATTTTTGTGATGCTCGTCAGGGGGGCGGAGCCTATGGAAAAACGCCAGCAACGCGGC
CTTTTTACGGTTCCTGGCCTTTTGCTGGCCTTTTGCTCACATGTTCTTTCCTGCGTTATCCCCTGATTCT
GTGGATAACCGTATTACCGCCTTTGAGTGAGCTGATACCGCTCGCCGCAGCCGAACGACCGAGCGCAGCG
AGTCAGTGAGCGAGGAAGCGGAAGAGCGCCCAATACGCAAACCGCCTCTCCCCGCGCGTTGGCCGATTCA
TTAATGCAGCTGGCACGACAGGTTTCCCGACTGGAAAGCGGGCAGTGAGCGCAACGCAATTAATACGCGT
ACCGCTAGCCAGGAAGAGTTTGTAGAAACGCAAAAAGGCCATCCGTCAGGATGGCCTTCTGCTTAGTTTG
ATGCCTGGCAGTTTATGGCGGGCGTCCTGCCCGCCACCCTCCGGGCCGTTGCTTCACAACGTTCAAATCC
GCTCCCGGCGGATTTGTCCTACTCAGGAGAGCGTTCACCGACAAACAACAGATAAAACGAAAGGCCCAGT
CTTCCGACTGAGCCTTTCGTTTTATTTGATGCCT
