>Addgene plasmid #81361 | pDONR223_OR2G6_p.R265K | depositor partial sequence | sequence record 154680 | Insert sequence
ATGGAGGAAACCAACAACAGCTCTGAAAAGGGATTTCTTCTCCTGGGATTTTCAGATCAGCCTCAGCTAG
AGAGGTTTCTTTTTGCCATCATTTTGTACTTCTACGTCTTGAGCCTTCTGGGGAACACTGCCCTCATACT
AGTATGTTGTCTGGACTCCAGACTCCACACTCCAATGTACTTCTTCCTCAGCAACCTCTCGTGTGTGGAC
ATCTGCTTTACCACCAGTGTTGCCCCACAGTTGCTGGTTACCATGAATAAGAAAGACAAAACCATGAGCT
ACGGTGGCTGTGTGGCCCAGCTCTACGTGGCCATGGGGTTGGGCTCGTCTGAGTGTATTCTCTTGGCCGT
CATGGCTTATGACCGCTATGCTGCTGTCTGCCGGCCACTGCGCTACATAGCCATTATGCACCCCAGGTTC
TGTGCGTCTCTGGCCGGTGGAGCATGGCTCAGCGGCCTCATCACCTCCCTAATTCAGTGCTCCCTCACTG
TGCAGCTGCCCCTCTGTGGTCATCGCACACTGGATCATATTTTCTGTGAGGTGCCAGTGCTCATCAAACT
GGCCTGTGTGGATACGACTTTCAACGAGGCAGAACTCTTTGTGGCCAGTGTAGTCTTTCTAATTGTCCCG
GTGTTACTCATCTTAGTCTCCTATGGCTTTATCACTCAAGCTGTGTTAAGGATAAAATCAGCTGCGGGCC
GCCAAAAGGCCTTTGGGACCTGTTCGTCTCACCTGGTTGTGGTCATCATTTTCTATGGGACCATCATATT
CATGTACCTTCAACCGGCCAATAAGAGATCCAAAAACCAGGGAAAGTTTGTTTCTCTTTTCTATACCATA
GTCACCCCACTTTTAAACCCCATTATCTACACTCTGAGAAACAAAGATGTGAAAGGGGCCTTGAGGACCC
TGATACTGGGTAGTGCTGCTGGACAAAGCCACAAGGAC
